Addgene plasmid #101314: pMflET-o4
Purpose: Contains: complete oriC region of M. florum L1 (oriC4 fragment), colE1 rep origin, recoded tetM and ereB resistance genes, origin of transfer of RP4 plasmid.
Depositing lab: Sébastien Rodrigue. Depositing organization: University of Sherbrooke. Publication: Development of oriC-Based Plasmids for Mesoplasma florum. Matteau D, Pepin ME, Baby V, Gauthier S, Arango Giraldo M, Knight TF, Rodrigue S. Appl Environ Microbiol. 2017 Mar 17;83(7). pii: e03374-16. doi: 10.1128/AEM.03374-16. Print 2017 Apr 1. PubMed 28115382.
Backbone
  Vector backbone: colE1
  Vector type: Bacterial Expression, Synthetic Biology
  Selectable markers: Erythromycin
Growth in bacteria
  Bacterial resistance: Tetracycline, 10 μg/mL
  Growth temperature: 37°C
  Growth strain: DH5alpha
  Copy number: Unknown
Gene/Insert 1
  Gene/Insert name: oriC4 of M. florum strain L1 (rpmH/dnaA and dnaA/dnaN intergenic regions, with dnaA) (alt name: Complete oriC region of M. florum L1)
  Species: Mesoplasma florum
Gene/Insert 2
  Gene/Insert name: ereB resistance gene
Terms and licenses: Academic/Nonprofit Terms; Industry Terms: Not Available to Industry
How to cite: pMflET-o4 was a gift from Sébastien Rodrigue (Addgene plasmid # 101314 ; http://n2t.net/addgene:101314 ; RRID:Addgene_101314)
