[The description below was written by a language model from this plasmid's Addgene catalogue record and pLannotate feature annotations shown in this document.]
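Description:
pMflET-o4 is an 8,015 nt shuttle plasmid built to replicate both in Escherichia coli and in the near-minimal mollicute Mesoplasma florum. It is catalogued as a bacterial expression and synthetic biology vector. Propagation in E. coli relies on a ColE1/pMB1-type origin, with tetracycline as the recorded bacterial selection; the record lists the copy number as unknown. Replication in M. florum is provided by the oriC4 fragment, the complete chromosomal origin region of strain L1. It comprises the rpmH/dnaA and dnaA/dnaN intergenic regions together with the intervening dnaA gene. The feature table annotates only the dnaA coding sequence, which encodes the initiator protein that binds DnaA boxes; the flanking intergenic regions are unannotated but would be expected to lie on either side of it.

Two resistance genes, described as recoded, serve as markers. One is tetM, a ribosomal protection protein that relieves tetracycline inhibition of translation. The other is ereB, an esterase that inactivates erythromycin by hydrolysing its lactone ring; erythromycin is listed as the additional selectable marker. The annotation also detects a lacI repressor gene between the two markers, a fragment of a lac-operator-containing T5 promoter just upstream of ereB, and a T7Te terminator downstream of it. This suggests that ereB may be under lac-regulated control, although the catalogue entry does not comment on it. An IncP (RP4) origin of transfer allows the plasmid to be mobilised by conjugation from a donor that supplies the transfer functions. Short T3, T7 and SP6 promoter and lacZα fragments appear to be cloning-vector remnants. The plasmid belongs to a set of oriC-based vectors developed as genetic tools for M. florum.
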