Features (pLannotate 1.2.2; 14 found; start..end, strand, type, name):
      3..20      -  promoter       T3 promoter (fragment): promoter for bacteriophage T3 RNA polymerase
     21..44      +  CDS            lacZα (fragment): LacZα fragment of β-galactosidase; lacZ fragment
    181..345     +  ncRNA          sRNA 0030: Accession: RF02864 - Enterococcus sRNA 30
    402..2318    +  CDS            tetM: TET1_ENTFL - Also known as tet(M). Experimental evidence at protein level: Swiss-Prot protein existence level 1. Abolishes the inhibitory effect of tetracyclin on protein synthesis by a non-covalent modification of the ribosomes. From Enterococcus faecalis (Streptococcus faecalis).
   2346..3425    +  CDS            lacI: LACI_ECOLI - Experimental evidence at protein level: Swiss-Prot protein existence level 1. Repressor of the lactose operon. Binds allolactose as an inducer. From Escherichia coli (strain K12).
   3522..3543    +  promoter       T5 promoter (fragment): bacteriophage T5 promoter for E. coli RNA polymerase, with embedded lac operator
   3589..4845    +  CDS            ereB: EREB_ECOLX - Protein predicted: Swiss-Prot protein existence level 4. This enzyme confers resistance to erythromycin through inactivation by hydrolyzing the lactone ring of the antibiotic. From Escherichia coli.
   4904..4931    +  terminator     T7Te terminator: phage T7 early transcription terminator
   5005..5023    +  promoter       T7 promoter: promoter for bacteriophage T7 RNA polymerase
   5031..5048    +  promoter       SP6 promoter (fragment): promoter for bacteriophage SP6 RNA polymerase
   5131..5719    -  rep_origin     ori: high-copy-number ColE1/pMB1/pBR322/pUC origin of replication
   5725..5743    +  promoter       T3 promoter: promoter for bacteriophage T3 RNA polymerase
   5805..5914    -  oriT           oriT: incP origin of transfer
   6452..7780    +  CDS            dnaA: DNAA_MESFL - Protein inferred from homology: Swiss-Prot protein existence level 3. Plays an important role in the initiation and regulation of chromosomal replication. Binds to the origin of replication; it binds specifically double-stranded DNA at a 9 bp consensus (dnaA box): 5'- TTATC[CA]A[CA]A-3'. DnaA binds to ATP and to acidic phospholipids. From Mesoplasma florum (strain ATCC 33453 / NBRC 100688 / NCTC 11704 / L1) (Acholeplasma florum).
>Addgene plasmid #101314 | pMflET-o4 | addgene full sequence | sequence record 198386 | Addgene NGS Result
TCCCTTTAGTGAGGGTTAATGTCGTGACTGGGAAAACCCTGGCGGAATTCGGCCAGTCTACATGTACTCT
TTTTGATAAAAAATTGGAGATTCCTTTACAAATATGCTCTTACGTGCTATTATTTAAGTGACTATTTAAA
AGGAGTTAATAAATATGCGGCAAGGTATTCTTAAATAAACTGTCAATTTGATAGCGGGAACAAATAATTA
GATGTCCTTTTTTAGGAGGGCTTAGTTTTTTGTACCCAGTTTAAGAATACCTTTATCATGTGATTCTAAA
GTATCCAGAGAATATCTGTATGCTTTGTATACCTATGGTTATGCATAAAAATCCCGGTGATAAAAGTATT
TATCACTGGGATTTTTATGCCCTTTTGGGTTTTTGAATGGAGGAAATCTAGATGAAAATCATAAATATCG
GTGTATTAGCTCACGTTGATGCAGGAAAAACAACATTAACTGAATCACTTTTATATAACTCTGGTGCAAT
TACTGAACTTGGTTCAGTAGATAAAGGTACTACTCGTACTGATAATACATTATTAGAACGTCAACGTGGA
ATCACAATTCAAACAGGTATCACATCTTTTCAATGGGAAAATACAAAAGTAAATATTATAGATACACCTG
GACACATGGATTTCCTTGCAGAAGTATACCGTAGTCTTTCAGTATTAGATGGTGCTATTTTACTTATCAG
CGCTAAAGATGGAGTTCAAGCTCAAACTCGTATCTTATTTCACGCATTACGTAAAATGGGTATTCCAACA
ATTTTCTTTATAAACAAAATTGACCAAAACGGAATTGATTTAAGTACAGTTTATCAAGATATCAAAGAAA
AACTTTCTGCTGAAATCGTTATTAAACAAAAAGTTGAATTATACCCAAACGTTTGCGTAACAAATTTTAC
TGAATCAGAACAATGGGATACAGTTATAGAAGGTAATGATGATTTATTAGAAAAATACATGTCAGGTAAA
TCATTAGAAGCATTAGAATTAGAACAAGAAGAAAGTATTCGTTTCCAAAACTGTTCTTTATTCCCTTTAT
ACCATGGAAGCGCTAAAAGTAACATAGGTATTGATAACTTAATTGAAGTTATTACTAACAAATTTTACTC
TTCAACTCATCGTGGTCCTTCTGAATTATGCGGTAACGTTTTCAAAATTGAATATACAAAAAAACGTCAA
CGTTTAGCTTATATACGTCTTTATAGTGGTGTTTTACATTTACGTGATAGTGTTCGTGTTAGTGAAAAAG
AAAAGATTAAAGTTACAGAAATGTATACTTCTATTAACGGTGAATTATGCAAAATTGACCGTGCATATTC
AGGTGAAATTGTAATTTTACAAAACGAATTTCTTAAACTTAATAGTGTACTTGGTGACACAAAACTTTTA
CCACAACGTAAGAAAATTGAAAATCCACACCCATTACTTCAAACAACAGTAGAACCAAGCAAACCTGAAC
AACGTGAAATGCTTTTAGATGCTCTTTTAGAAATTAGTGACTCTGACCCACTTTTACGTTACTATGTAGA
TTCTACTACTCATGAAATTATTCTTTCTTTCCTTGGTAAAGTTCAAATGGAAGTTATTTCTGCATTATTA
CAAGAAAAATATCATGTTGAAATCGAATTAAAAGAACCTACTGTAATTTATATGGAACGTCCATTAAAAA
ATGCTGAATATACAATTCATATTGAAGTTCCACCAAATCCATTTTGGGCTTCTATTGGTCTTTCTGTTTC
TCCACTTCCACTTGGTAGCGGAATGCAATATGAAAGTAGCGTAAGTTTAGGTTATCTTAATCAAAGTTTC
CAAAACGCAGTTATGGAAGGTATTCGTTACGGTTGCGAACAAGGTTTATACGGTTGGAATGTTACAGACT
GCAAAATCTGTTTTAAGTATGGACTTTACTATTCACCTGTATCAACACCTGCTGACTTTCGTATGCTTGC
ACCAATTGTTTTAGAACAAGTTTTAAAGAAAGCTGGAACTGAACTTTTAGAACCATACCTTTCTTTTAAA
ATCTATGCACCACAAGAATACTTAAGTCGTGCTTATAACGATGCACCTAAATACTGTGCTAATATTGTTG
ATACTCAATTAAAGAACAACGAAGTAATTTTAAGCGGAGAAATTCCTGCACGTTGTATTCAAGAATATCG
TAGTGATTTAACATTTTTCACTAATGGACGTTCTGTTTGCTTAACTGAATTAAAAGGTTATCATGTTACT
ACTGGTGAACCTGTATGCCAACCACGTCGTCCTAATAGTCGTATTGATAAAGTTCGTTATATGTTCAACA
AAATCACATAATAATACTAGTAGGAGGATAAATAGATGAAACCAGTTACATTGTATGATGTCGCTGAATA
TGCTGGAGTGAGTTATCAGACAGTTTCAAGAGTTGTTAATCAAGCATCACACGTTAGCGCAAAAACTAGA
GAAAAAGTTGAAGCAGCAATGGCTGAATTAAACTATATTCCAAATAGAGTTGCACAACAATTAGCAGGAA
AACAATCTTTATTAATTGGAGTTGCAACTTCATCTCTTGCTCTACATGCTCCATCACTAATTGTTGCAGC
AATTAAATCTAGAGCAGACCAATTAGGAGCTTCTGTAGTTGTTTCAATGGTTGAAAGAAGTGGCGTTGAA
GCATGTAAGGCAGCAGTGCACAATTTATTAGCACAAAGGGTATCAGGTCTAATTATTAATTATCCATTAG
ATGACCAAGACGCAATAGCTGTAGAAGCAGCTTGTACTAATGTTCCAGCTCTTTTTTTAGATGTATCAGA
CCAAACACCTATTAATTCAATTATTTTTTCACATGAGGATGGAACTAGGTTAGGGGTTGAACATTTAGTA
GCATTAGGTCATCAACAAATTGCATTACTTGCTGGTCCACTTAGTAGTGTTTCAGCTCGTTTAAGATTAG
CAGGATGGCATAGATATTTAACACGTAATCAAATACAACCAATTGCAGAAAGAGAAGGTGATTGGAGTGC
AATGAGTGGATTTCAACAAACCATGCAAATGTTAAATGAAGGAATAGTTCCAACTGCCATGTTGGTTGCT
AATGACCAAATGGCATTAGGTGCAATGCGTGCAATTACTGAATCAGGTCTTAGAGTTGGAGCTGATATTT
CAGTTGTTGGATATGACGATACTGAAGACTCTTCATGTTATATTCCACCTCTTACAACTATAAAGCAAGA
TTTTAGATTATTAGGACGGACAAGCGTTGATAGACTTTTACAATTATCACAAGGGCAGGCTGTTAAAGGT
AATCAATTACTACCAGTTAGTCTTGTGAAAAGAAAAACTACACTTGCTCCAAATACTCAAACTGCTTCAC
CTAGAGCTTTAGCTGATTCCCTAATGCAATTAGCTAGACAAGTTTCAAGACTAGAATCAGGCCAATAACC
ATATCATAGGGCCCTACTCGCAAAAAACCCCGCTTCGGCGGGGTTTTTTCGCGGATTTTGGGATGGCGGC
GCGCCGCGAAAATCTCCTGGTTCATAAAAAATTTATTTGCTTTCAGGAAATTTTTTCTGTATAATAGAAT
AGACTGGAGGAAATCTAGATGAGATTTGAAGAATGGGTTAAAGATAAACATATTCCATTCAAATTAAATC
ACCCTGATGACAACTATGATGACTTTAAACCGCTTAGGAAAATTATTGGAGATACTCGTGTTGTAGCATT
AGGAGAAAATAGCCACTTCATTAAAGAATTCTTCTTACTTAGACATACTTTACTTAGATTCTTCATTGAG
GATTTAGGATTTACAACTTTTGCATTTGAATTTGGTTTTGCTGAAGGACAAATTATAAATAACTGGATAC
ATGGTCAAGGTACTGATGACGAAATTGGTCGTTTCTTAAAACACTTTTATTATCCAGAAGAGTTGAAAAC
AACATTCTTATGGTTAAGAGAATATAATAAAGCCGCAAAAGAGAAAATCACATTCTTAGGGATTGATATC
CCTAGAAACGGAGGTTCATATTTACCAAACATGGAAATAGTGCATGACTTCTTTAGAACTGCTGATAAAG
AAGCTCTACATATAATTGATGACGCTTTTAATATTGCTAAGAAGATTGATTACTTTTCAACTTCACAAGC
AGCTTTAAATTTACATGAATTAACAGATAGTGAGAAATGTAGATTAACAAGTCAATTAGCAAGAGTAAAA
GTTAGATTAGAAGCTATGGCACCAATCCACATTGAGAAATATGGAATTGATAAATATGAAACAATATTAC
ATTATGCAAATGGAATGATTTATTTAGATTATAATATTCAAGCAATGAGTGGTTTTATTAGTGGTGGAGG
TATGCAAGGAGATATGGGAGCAAAAGATAAATATATGGCTGATTCTGTTTTATGGCATCTTAAGAATCCA
CAATCAGAACAGAAAGTTATAGTTGTAGCTCATAATGCACATATTCAGAAAACACCTATTCTATATGATG
GATTTCTAAGTTGTTTACCTATGGGACAAAGATTGAAGAATGCTATAGGTGATGATTATATGTCTTTAGG
TATAACATCTTATTCTGGACATACTGCTGCATTATATCCAGAAGTTGATACTAAATACGGTTTTAGAGTT
GATAATTTTCAATTGCAAGAACCTAATGAAGGCTCAGTAGAAAAGGCAATTAGCGGTTGTGGAGTTACAA
ACTCTTTTGTATTCTTTAGAAATATACCAGAAGATTTGCAATCAATTCCAAATATGATTAGATTTGATTC
AATTTACATGAAAGCTGAATTAGAGAAAGCGTTTGATGGTATATTTCAAATAGAGAAATCATCAGTTTCA
GAAGTTGTTTACGAATAACTCGAGAGCGGAGATTTCGGGTATCAATGGGTACCACCTTACCTGGACTCAC
ACTGGCTCACCTTCGGGTGGGCCTTTCTGCGTTTATATACTAGAGAGAGAATATAAAAAGCCAGATTATA
AATCCGGCTTTTTTATTATTTGCGGCCGCTGCAGTAATACGACTCACTATAGGGCATACGATTTAGGTGA
CACTATAGTAGGGATAACAGGGTAATTTAGTAGGTAGGGCTATATGGTCGTTATGCGATACTGATGCATA
AAGGCCGCGTTGCTGGCGTTTTTCCATAGGCTCCGCCCCCCTGACGAGCATCACAAAAATCGACGCTCAA
GTCAGAGGTGGCGAAACCCGACAGGACTATAAAGATACCAGGCGTTTCCCCCTGGAAGCTCCCTCGTGCG
CTCTCCTGTTCCGACCCTGCCGCTTACCGGATACCTGTCCGCCTTTCTCCCTTCGGGAAGCGTGGCGCTT
TCTCATAGCTCACGCTGTAGGTATCTCAGTTCGGTGTAGGTCGTTCGCTCCAAGCTGGGCTGTGTGCACG
AACCCCCCGTTCAGCCCGACCGCTGCGCCTTATCCGGTAACTATCGTCTTGAGTCCAACCCGGTAAGACA
CGACTTATCGCCACTGGCAGCAGCCACTGGTAACAGGATTAGCAGAGCGAGGTATGTAGGCGGTGCTACA
GAGTTCTTGAAGTTGTGGCCTAACTACGGCTACACTAGAAGAACAGTATTTGGTATCTGCGCTCTGCTGA
AGCCAGTTACCTTCGGAAAAAGAGTTGGTAGCTCTTGATCCGGCAAACAAACCACCGCTGGTAGCGGTGG
TTTTTTTGTTTGCAAGCAGCAGATTACGCGCAGAAAAAAAGGATCTCAACGCGCAATTAACCCTCACTAA
AGGGAACAAAAGCTGGAGCGCTGCAGGAATTCGATATCAAGCTAGCTTATCGATACCGTCGACGCCGGCC
AGCCTCGCAGAGCAGGATTCCCGTTGAGCACCGCCAGGTGCGAATAAGGGACAGTGAAGAAGGAACACCC
GCTCGCGGGTGGGCCTACTTCACCTATCCTGCCCGGCTGACGCCGTTGGATACACCAAGGAAAGTCTACA
CGAACCCTTTGGCAAAATCCTGTATATCGTGCGAAAAAGCATGGATATACCGAAAAAATCGCTATAATGA
CCCCGAAGCAGGGTTATGCAGCGGAAAAGCGCTGGTACCCAGCGATGAGGATGAACCCACTCAGGGACCT
GATGTGACGTGCCGTGAACACGAGCGTGTTTAGTTTTTGATGGTTGTCAAGTTCTTTTCATTGTATTCAA
ACCCCCTTTTAAAGTTGATAATTCTTGTTAATTATAATATAAGTGCTGGAAAAAGTATAGTTTTTTATTG
TTATTTTTAAGAAAATTTATCCATTGTGTTTTTATATGAACTTTTTCAACATTTTTTATAACCTTTTGTG
GAAAAGCGGAAAAAAGATATATAAATACTAAACTATTGCTTTTTAGTGTTATTCATTATGTTTATTTCTT
TTTAAAATATTTTTTTATCCACACATTGTGGAAGACTTTTATTATTATGTGTTTTAATTTATTTTATGAA
GGGGAATTAATATGGAAACAAAAGCGCTTTGAGAAAAATTAATTAATAAGTTAAAGAAGGAAAAATTAAT
AGACCAAGACATTATTGAAGAACATATTGTTACTTCAGAATTAATTAAAATTTCAAATACAGAGTTCGTA
ATCCTTGTTAGAAGTAATCTTGGTGTAACTATTTTAAATGAATTTAAAGAAGTATTTGTGTACGAATTTA
AATAAGTTTTAAACAGTTATGTGTCTGTTGATTTTTTAACTAAAGAAATTTTTGAGAAAAATACAAAAAA
AGAGAATAAAAAAGAACCCATAAATACTGTTTTATCTGAAAATGCACTTACTTTTGAGAATTTTATAGTT
GGGTCAAGTAATAAACAAGCTAATTTAGCTGCTAAAAATGTTGTTGCAAACCCTGGTATGAGTTTTAATC
CTTTATTTATTTATGGAGATTCAGGACTGGGTAAAACACATTTATTACAAGCTATTAAAAATCAAGCAGA
ATTAAATGGAAAAAAAGTTTTATATTTAACATCTGAAGAATTTACAAAAAGAATTGTTAATGCTTTAAAC
AAAGGTGATTTAAGTGAAATAGAAGAATTAAAAACTGAGATAAATTCTAATGAATTCTTTATTTTAGATG
ATGTTCAATTTTTAAGTAAAAAAGATAAAACAAACGAGTTTTTCTTTAACATTATTAACAATTTTACTGA
AAATGGTAAACAATTAGTTTTTTCTAGTGATAAGACTCCTGAATTGTTAAATGGTTTTGATAAAAGAATG
ATAACTAGATTTAATTCAGGTTTATCAACACCTATTAATGCTTTAGATATTCCAACTGCCAAATTGATAA
TTGAAGCTGAAATTAAAAAACAAGGTTTAAAACAAAAAATTAAAGAAGATGCCGTTGTTTACTTAGCTCA
AAACTTTAGCGATGATGTTAGAAAAATTAAAGGTTTAGTTAATAGATTACTTTTCTTTGGTATTCAAAAC
GATTTAGGTCACATAATTGATTTGGAAGATGTTATTGACTTATTTAAAGATACACCTTCAGCTAATTTAG
GATTATTAAATGTTAAAAAAATTAAAGAAGTTGTTGCTAAAAAATATGATGTTACTATAAAAGCCATCGA
TGGTAAAGCAAGAACAACTGCTATAAAAAATGCTAGACATCTTTCTATGTATTTTGCAAAAATAATTTTA
AACCATACATCAACTCAAATTGGTGCAGAATTTGGTGGAAGAGACCATAGTACAGTTTTAAGTGCTATTT
CGCGTATTGAAAAATTAATATATAAAGAAAAAGAATTCAAAAAAATAGTTGAGTCTTTAAAAAACGAAAT
AATAGGAAAATAGATGTAAATTCGCATCTATTTTTTTTGTGTGGAAAAGAAATTAAACTTGTTGAATAAA
AAGTCATTTAAACCTTTATTTACCGTTGTTTTATGAGTGTTTTCCACATATCAACTGCATTATAAATATT
ACTTATATAAAGAATAATATAATATATAAAAGCATGCGTATTTCTTTTGTTTTTATTTTATAAATATGAG
ATAATATATATTGTAAATAAGAGGTGTTATATGAG
